>Addgene plasmid #33298 | pBPX_C1 | depositor full sequence | sequence record 39673 | pBPX_C1 sequence 5497 bps
TGCCACCTAAATTGTAAGCGTTAATATTTTGTTAAAATTCGCGTTAAATTTTTGTTAAATCAGCTCATTT
TTTAACCAATAGGCCGAAATCGGCAAAATCCCTTATAAATCAAAAGAATAGACCGAGATAGGGT
[37 nt withheld, positions 135-171]
AAAGAACGTGGACTCCAACGTCAAAGG
[49 nt withheld, positions 199-247]
T
[91 nt withheld, positions 249-339]
G
[124 nt withheld, positions 341-464]
CCCATTCGCCATTCAGGCTGCGCAACTGTTGGGAAGGGCGATCGGTGCGGGCCTCTTCGCTATTACGCCA
GCTGGCGAAAGGGGGATGTGCTGCAAGGCGATTAAGTTGGGTAACGCCAGGGTTTTCCCAGTCACGACGT
TGTAAAACGACGGCCAGTGAATTGTAATACGACTCACTATAGGGCGAATTGGGTACCGCTAGCTACTCCA
AGAATATCAAAGATACAGTCTCAGAAGACCAAAGGGCTATTGAGACTTTTCAACAAAGGGTAATATCGGG
AAACCTCCTCGGATTCCATTGCCCAGCTATCTGTCACTTCATCAAAAGGACAGTAGAAAAGGAAGGTGGC
ACCTACAAATGCCATCATTGCGATAAAGGAAAGGCTATCGTTCAAGATGCCTCTGCCGACAGTGGTCCCA
AAGATGGACCCCCACCCACAAGGAGCATCGTGGAAAAAGAAGACGTTCCAACCACGTCTTCAAAGCAAGT
GGATTGATGTGATATCTCCACTGACGTAAGGGATGACGCACAATCCCACTATCCTTCGCCCCAAGCTTGG
GCCCAAGCTTGGGTCGCGCCCCACGGATGGTATAAGAATAAAGGCATTCCGCGTGCAGGATTCACCCGTT
CGCCTCTCACCTTTTCGCTGTACTCTCTCGCCACACACACCCCCTCTCCAGCTCCGTTGGAGCTCCGGAC
AGCAGCAGGCGCGGGGCGGTCACGTAGTAAGCAGCTCTCGGCTCCCTCTCCCCTTGCTCCGTGGAATTTC
GAGGCGCGCCAAGCTATCAAACAAGTTTGTACAAAAAAGCTGAACGAGAAACGTAAAATGATATAAATAT
CAATATATTAAATTAGATTTTGCATAAAAAACAGACTACATAATACTGTAAAACACAACATATCCAGTCA
CTATGGCGGCCGCATTAGGCACCCCAGGCTTTACACTTTATGCTTCCGGCTCGTATAATGTGTGGATTTT
GAGTTAGGATCCGTCGAGATTTTCAGGAGCTAAGGAAGCTAAAATGGAGAAAAAAATCACTGGATATACC
ACCGTTGATATATCCCAATGGCATCGTAAAGAACATTTTGAGGCATTTCAGTCAGTTGCTCAATGTACCT
ATAACCAGACCGTTCAGCTGGATATTACGGCCTTTTTAAAGACCGTAAAGAAAAATAAGCACAAGTTTTA
TCCGGCCTTTATTCACATTCTTGCCCGCCTGATGAATGCTCATCCGGAATTCCGTATGGCAATGAAAGAC
GGTGAGCTGGTGATATGGGATAGTGTTCACCCTTGTTACACCGTTTTCCATGAGCAAACTGAAACGTTTT
CATCGCTCTGGAGTGAATACCACGACGATTTCCGGCAGTTTCTACACATATATTCGCAAGATGTGGCGTG
TTACGGTGAAAACCTGGCCTATTTCCCTAAAGGGTTTATTGAGAATATGTTTTTCGTCTCAGCCAATCCC
TGGGTGAGTTTCACCAGTTTTGATTTAAACGTGGCCAATATGGACAACTTCTTCGCCCCCGTTTTCACCA
TGGGCAAATATTATACGCAAGGCGACAAGGTGCTGATGCCGCTGGCGATTCAGGTTCATCATGCCGTCTG
TGATGGCTTCCATGTCGGCAGAATGCTTAATGAATTACAACAGTACTGCGATGAGTGGCAGGGCGGGGCG
TAATCTAGAGGATCCGGCTTACTAAAAGCCAGATAACAGTATGCGTATTTGCGCGCTGATTTTTGCGGTA
TAAGAATATATACTGATATGTATACCCGAAGTATGTCAAAAAGAGGTATGCTATGAAGCAGCGTATTACA
GTGACAGTTGACAGCGACAGCTATCAGTTGCTCAAGGCATATATGATGTCAATATCTCCGGTCTGGTAAG
CACAACCATGCAGAATGAAGCCCGTCGTCTGCGTGCCGAACGCTGGAAAGCGGAAAATCAGGAAGGGATG
GCTGAGGTCGCCCGGTTTATTGAAATGAACGGCTCTTTTGCTGACGAGAACAGGGGCTGGTGAAATGCAG
TTTAAGGTTTACACCTATAAAAGAGAGAGCCGTTATCGTCTGTTTGTGGATGTACAGAGTGATATTATTG
ACACGCCCGGGCGACGGATGGTGATCCCCCTGGCCAGTGCACGTCTGCTGTCAGATAAAGTCCCCCGTGA
ACTTTACCCGGTGGTGCATATCGGGGATGAAAGCTGGCGCATGATGACCACCGATATGGCCAGTGTGCCG
GTCTCCGTTATCGGGGAAGAAGTGGCTGATCTCAGCCACCGCGAAAATGACATCAAAAACGCCATTAACC
TGATGTTCTGGGGAATATAAATGTCAGGCTCCCTTATACACAGCCAGTCTGCAGGTCGACCATAGTGACT
GGATATGTTGTGTTTTACAGTATTATGTAGTCTGTTTTTTATGCAAAATCTAATTTAATATATTGATATT
TATATCATTTTACGTTTCTCGTTCAGCTTTCTTGTACAAAGTGGTTCGATAATTCCTTAATTAACTAGTT
CTAGAGCGGCCGCCACCGCGGTGGAGCTCGCAGATCGTTCAAACATTTGGCAATAAAGTTTCTTAAGATT
GAATCCTGTTGCCGGTCTTGCGATGATTATCATATAATTTCTGTTGAATTACGTTAAGCATGTAATAATT
AACATGTAATGCATGACGTTATTTATGAGATGGGTTTTTATGATTAGAGTCCCGCAATTATACATTTAAT
ACGCGATAGAAAACAAAATATAGCGCGCAAACTAGGATAAATTATCGCGCGCGGTGTCATCTATGTTACT
AGATCCGATGATAAGCTGTCAAACATGCTAGCGAGCTCCAGCTTTTGTTCCCTTTAGTGAGGGTTAATTT
CGAGCTTGGCGTAATCATGGTCATAGCTGTTTCCTGTGTGAAATTGTTATCCGCTCACAATTCCACACAA
CATACGAGCCGGAAGCATAAAGTGTAAAGCCTGGGGTGCCTAATGAGTGAGCTAACTCACATTAATTGCG
TTGCGCTCACTGCCCGCTTTCCAGTCGGGAAACCTGTCGTGCCAGCTGCATTAATGAATCGGCCAACGCG
CGGGGAGAGGCGGTTTGCGTATTGGGCGCTCTTCCGCTTCCTCGCTCACTGACTCGCTGCGCTCGGTCGT
TCGGCTGCGGCGAGCGGTATCAGCTCACTCAAAGGCGGTAATACGGTTATCCACAGAATCAGGGGATAAC
GCAGGAAAGAACATGTGAGCAAAAGGCCAGCAAAAGGCCAGGAACCGTAAAAAGGCCGCGTTGCTGGCGT
TTTTCCATAGGCTCCGCCCCCCTGACGAGCATCACAAAAATCGACGCTCAAGTCAGAGGTGGCGAAACCC
GACAGGACTATAAAGATACCAGGCGTTTCCCCCTGGAAGCTCCCTCGTGCGCTCTCCTGTTCCGACCCTG
CCGCTTACCGGATACCTGTCCGCCTTTCTCCCTTCGGGAAGCGTGGCGCTTTCTCATAGCTCACGCTGTA
GGTATCTCAGTTCGGTGTAGGTCGTTCGCTCCAAGCTGGGCTGTGTGCACGAACCCCCCGTTCAGCCCGA
CCGCTGCGCCTTATCCGGTAACTATCGTCTTGAGTCCAACCCGGTAAGACACGACTTATCGCCACTGGCA
GCAGCCACTGGTAACAGGATTAGCAGAGCGAGGTATGTAGGCGGTGCTACAGAGTTCTTGAAGTGGTGGC
CTAACTACGGCTACACTAGAAGGACAGTATTTGGTATCTGCGCTCTGCTGAAGCCAGTTACCTTCGGAAA
AAGAGTTGGTAGCTCTTGATCCGGCAAACAAACCACCGCTGGTAGCGGTGGTTTTTTTGTTTGCAAGCAG
CAGATTACGCGCAGAAAAAAAGGATCTCAAGAAGATCCTTTGATCTTTTCTACGGGGTCTGACGCTCAGT
GGAACGAAAACTCACGTTAAGGGATTTTGGTCATGAGATTATCAAAAAGGATCTTCACCTAGATCCTTTT
AAATTAAAAATGAAGTTTTAAATCAATCTAAAGTATATATGAGTAAACTTGGTCTGACAGTTACCAATGC
TTAATCAGTGAGGCACCTATCTCAGCGATCTGTCTATTTCGTTCATCCATAGTTGCCTGACTCCCCGTCG
TGTAGATAACTACGATACGGGAGGGCTTACCATCTGGCCCCAGTGCTGCAATGATACCGCGAGACCCACG
CTCACCGGCTCCAGATTTATCAGCAATAAACCAGCCAGCCGGAAGGGCCGAGCGCAGAAGTGGTCCTGCA
ACTTTATCCGCCTCCATCCAGTCTATTAATTGTTGCCGGGAAGCTAGAGTAAGTAGTTCGCCAGTTAATA
GTTTGCGCAACGTTGTTGCCATTGCTACAGGCATCGTGGTGTCACGCTCGTCGTTTGGTATGGCTTCATT
CAGCTCCGGTTCCCAACGATCAAGGCGAGTTACATGATCCCCCATGTTGTGCAAAAAAGCGGTTAGCTCC
TTCGGTCCTCCGATCGTTGTCAGAAGTAAGTTGGCCGCAGTGTTATCACTCATGGTTATGGCAGCACTGC
ATAATTCTCTTACTGTCATGCCATCCGTAAGATGCTTTTCTGTGACTGGTGAGTACTCAACCAAGTCATT
CTGAGAATAGTGTATGCGGCGACCGAGTTGCTCTTGCCCGGCGTCAATACGGGATAATACCGCGCCACAT
AGCAGAACTTTAAAAGTGCTCATCATTGGAAAACGTTCTTCGGGGCGAAAACTCTCAAGGATCTTACCGC
TGTTGAGATCCAGTTCGATGTAACCCACTCGTGCACCCAACTGATCTTCAGCATCTTTTACTTTCACCAG
CGTTTCTGGGTGAGCAAAAACAGGAAGGCAAAATGCCGCAAAAAAGGGAATAAGGGCGACACGGAAATGT
TGAATACTCATACTCTTCCTTTTTCAATATTATTGAAGCATTTATCAGGGTTATTGTCTCATGAGCGGAT
ACATATTTGAATGTATTTAGAAAAATAAACAAATAGGGGTTCCGCGCACATTTCCCCGAAAAG
Features (pLannotate 1.2.2; 22 found; start..end, strand, type, name):
     36..464     -  rep_origin     f1 ori (sequence partly withheld): f1 bacteriophage origin of replication; arrow indicates direction of (+) strand synthesis
    469..626     -  CDS            lacZα (fragment): LacZα fragment of β-galactosidase; lacZ fragment
    629..647     +  promoter       T7 promoter: promoter for bacteriophage T7 RNA polymerase
    715..1224    +  promoter       35SPPDK promoter: hybrid promoter consisting of the cauliflower mosaic virus 35S enhancer fused to the maize C4PPDK basal promoter (Yoo et al., 2007)
   1255..1379    +  protein_bind   attR1: mutant version of attR; recombination site for the Gateway® LR reaction LR Clonase™
   1404..1434    +  promoter       lac UV5 promoter: E. coli lac promoter with an "up" mutation
   1458..1487    +  promoter       cat promoter (fragment): promoter of the E. coli cat gene encoding chloramphenicol acetyltransferase
   1488..2147    +  CDS            CmR: chloramphenicol acetyltransferase; cat; confers resistance to chloramphenicol
   2326..2484    +  CDS            ccdA (fragment): CCDA_ECO57 - Also known as H, letA. Experimental evidence at protein level: Swiss-Prot protein existence level 1. Antitoxin component of a type II toxin-antitoxin (TA) system which inhibits the post-segregational killing (PSK) of plasmid-free cells, also referred to as a plasmid addiction system. Binds to and blocks the activity of CcdB; will also remove bound CcdB protein from the CcdB-GyrA complex by forming a CcdA-CcdB complex, a process termed rejuvenation. Functions as a transcriptional corepressor for the ccdAB operon, repression also requires CcdB (By similarity). From Escherichia coli
   2489..2794    +  CDS            ccdB: CcdB, a bacterial toxin that poisons DNA gyrase; ccdB; Plasmids containing the ccdB gene cannot be propagated in standard E. coli strains.
   2835..2959    -  protein_bind   attR2: mutant version of attR; recombination site for the Gateway® LR reaction LR Clonase™
   2978..3013    -  misc_feature   MCS (fragment): pBluescript multiple cloning site
   3017..3269    +  terminator     NOS terminator: nopaline synthase terminator and poly(A) signal
   3270..3286    -  promoter       tet promoter (fragment): E. coli promoter for tetracycline efflux protein gene
   3315..3333    -  promoter       T3 promoter: promoter for bacteriophage T3 RNA polymerase
   3378..3394    -  protein_bind   lac operator: The lac repressor binds to the lac operator to inhibit transcription in E. coli. This inhibition can be relieved by adding lactose or isopropyl-β-D-thiogalactopyranoside (IPTG). lac repressor encoded by lacI
   3402..3432    -  promoter       lac promoter: promoter for the E. coli lac operon
   3447..3468    -  protein_bind   CAP binding site: CAP binding activates transcription in the presence of cAMP. E. coli catabolite activator protein
   3481..3573    -  CDS            lacI (fragment): lac repressor; lacI; The lac repressor binds to the lac operator to inhibit transcription in E. coli. This inhibition can be relieved by adding lactose or isopropyl-β-D-thiogalactopyranoside (IPTG).
   3756..4344    -  rep_origin     ori: high-copy-number ColE1/pMB1/pBR322/pUC origin of replication
   4515..5375    -  CDS            AmpR: β-lactamase; bla; confers resistance to ampicillin, carbenicillin, and related antibiotics
   5376..5480    -  promoter       AmpR promoter: bla
