[The description below was written by a language model from this plasmid's Addgene catalogue record and pLannotate feature annotations shown in this document.]
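Description:
pBPX_C1 is an empty Gateway destination vector for plant expression, built on the small pBluescript-type backbone pBPXcm-1. According to the record, the backbone was cut with EcoRI and SpeI and the Gateway reading-frame cassette C1, taken from pMDC32, was inserted, destroying the EcoRI site. The deposited sequence is 5,497 nt. It is maintained in E. coli through a ColE1/pUC-type origin, which the annotation calls high-copy although the catalogue lists the plasmid as low copy. An f1 origin is also present. Selection is by ampicillin (β-lactamase) together with chloramphenicol, the latter encoded within the Gateway cassette. Because the cassette carries the gyrase toxin gene ccdB, the unrecombined vector has to be propagated in a ccdB-tolerant strain such as DB3.1.

The expression unit consists of the hybrid 35S-PPDK promoter (catalogued as maize HBT35S), which joins the cauliflower mosaic virus 35S enhancer to the maize C4PPDK basal promoter. This is followed by attR1, the CmR–ccdB cassette and attR2, and then the nopaline synthase terminator and polyadenylation signal. In an LR Clonase reaction with an entry clone, the region between the attR sites is exchanged for the gene of interest. This places the gene under the plant promoter, and loss of ccdB allows counterselection of non-recombinant plasmids in standard strains. No epitope tags or reporters are annotated, and no T-DNA borders or plant selectable marker appear in the feature table. This suggests use by direct DNA delivery for transient expression rather than Agrobacterium-mediated transformation, though the record does not state a specific application. Flanking T7 and T3 promoters and lacZα and lac fragments are remnants of the pBluescript backbone.
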