Addgene plasmid #33298: pBPX_C1
Purpose: (Empty Backbone)
Depositing lab: Jane Glazebrook & Fumi Katagiri. Depositing organization: University of Minnesota.
Backbone
  Vector backbone: pBPXcm-1
  Backbone size (bp): 3744
  Modifications to backbone: pBPXcm-1 was treated by EcoRI and SpeI, then Gateway cassette C1 which was obtained from pMDC32 was inserted there. EcoRI site was destroyed by this procedure.
  Vector type: Plant expression
  Promoter: maize HBT35S
Growth in bacteria
  Bacterial resistance: Chloramphenicol and Ampicillin, 25 & 100 μg/mL
  Growth temperature: 37°C
  Growth strain: DB3.1
  Copy number: Low Copy
Terms and licenses: Academic/Nonprofit Terms; Industry Terms: Not Available to Industry
How to cite: pBPX_C1 was a gift from Jane Glazebrook & Fumi Katagiri (Addgene plasmid # 33298 ; http://n2t.net/addgene:33298 ; RRID:Addgene_33298)
