>Addgene plasmid #33298 | pBPX_C1 | addgene partial sequence | sequence record 41541 | CAT-R 5'-GCAACTGACTGAAATGCCTC-3'
CGGTGGTATATCCAGGTGATTTTTTTCTCCATTTTAGCTTCCTTAGCTCCTGAAAATCTCGACGGATCCT
AACTCAAAATCCACACATTATACGAGCCGGAAGCATAAAGTGTAAAGCCTGGGGTGCCTAATGCGGCCGC
CATAGTGACTGGATATGTTGTGTTTTACAGTATTATGTAGTCTGTTTTTTATGCAAAATCTAATTTAATA
TATTGATATTTATATCATTTTACGTTTCTCGTTCAGCTTTTTTGTACAAACTTGTTTGATAGCTTGGCGC
GCCTCGAAATTCCACGGAGCAAGGGGAGAGGGAGCCGAGAGCTGCTTACTACGTGACCGCCCCGCGCCTG
CTGCTGTCCGGAGCTCCAACGGAGCTGGAGAGGGGGTGTGTGTGGCGAGAGAGTACAGCGAAAAGGTGAG
AGGCGAACGGGTGAATCCTGCACGCGGAATGCCTTTATTCTTATACCATCCGTGGGGCGCGACCCAAGCT
TGGGCCCAAGCTTGGGGCGAAGGATAGTGGGATTGTGCGTCATCCCTTACGTCAGTGGAGATATCACATC
AATCCACTTGCTTTGAAGACGTGGTTGGAACGTCTTCTTTTTCCACGATGCTCCTTGTGGGTGGGGGTCC
ATCTTTGGGACCACTGTCGGCAGAGGCATCTTGAACGATAGCCTTTCCTTTATCGCAATGATGGCATTTG
TAGGTGCCACCTTCCTTTTCTACTGTCCTTTTGATGAAGTGACAGATAGCTGGGCAATGGAATCCGAGGA
GGTTTCCCGATATTACCC
